>Addgene plasmid #154678 | pEPYC1CB0333 | depositor full sequence | sequence record 299609 | pEPYC1CB0333 sequence 7328 bps
GCAATTGTCTTCTGCACGAAGTGGTTTAAACTATCAGTGTTTGACAGGATATATTGGCGGGTAAACCTAA
GAGAAAAGAGCGTTTATTAGAATAATCGGATATTTAAAAGGGCGTGAAAAGGTTTATCCGTTCGTCCATT
TGTATGTGCATGCCAACCACAGGGTTCCCCAGATCAGGCGCTGGCTGCTGAACCCCCAGCCGGAACTGAC
CCCACAAGGCCCTAGCGTTTGCAATGCACCAGGTCATCATTGACCCAGGCGTGTTCCACCAGGCCGCTGC
CTCGCAACTCTTCGCAGGCTTCGCCGACCTGCTCGCGCCACTTCTTCACGCGGGTGGAATCCGATCCGCA
CATGAGGCGGAAGGTTTCCAGCTTGAGCGGGTACGGCTCCCGGTGCGAGCTGAAATAGTCGAACATCCGT
CGGGCCGTCGGCGACAGCTTGCGGTACTTCTCCCATATGAATTTCGTGTAGTGGTCGCCAGCAAACAGCA
CGACGATTTCCTCGTCGATCAGGACCTGGCAACGGGACGTTTTCTTGCCACGGTCCAGGACGCGGAAGCG
GTGCAGCAGCGACACCGATTCCAGGTGCCCAACGCGGTCGGACGTGAAGCCCATCGCCGTCGCCTGTAGG
CGCGACAGGCATTCCTCGGCCTTCGTGTAATACCGGCCATTGATCGACCAGCCCAGGTCCTGGCAAAGCT
CGTAGAACGTGAAGGTGATCGGCTCGCCGATAGGGGTGCGCTTCGCGTACTCCAACACCTGCTGCCACAC
CAGTTCGTCATCGTCGGCCCGCAGCTCGACGCCGGTGTAGGTGATCTTCACGTCCTTGTTGACGTGGAAA
ATGACCTTGTTTTGCAGCGCCTCGCGCGGGATTTTCTTGTTGCGCGTGGTGAACAGGGCAGAGCGGGCCG
TGTCGTTTGGCATCGCTCGCATCGTGTCCGGCCACGGCGCAATATCGAACAAGGAAAGCTGCATTTCCTT
GATCTGCTGCTTCGTGTGTTTCAGCAACGCGGCCTGCTTGGCCTCGCTGACCTGTTTTGCCAGGTCCTCG
CCGGCGGTTTTTCGCTTCTTGGTCGTCATAGTTCCTCGCGTGTCGATGGTCATCGACTTCGCCAAACCTG
CCGCCTCCTGTTCAAGACGACGCGAACGCTCCACGGCGGCCGATGGCGCGGGCAGGGCAGGGGGAGCCAG
TTGCACGCTGTCGCGCTCGATCTTGGCCGTAGCTTGCTGGACCATCGAGCCGACGGACTGGAAGGTTTCG
CGGGGCGCACGCATGACGGTGCGGCTTGCGATGGTTTCGGCATCCTCGGCGGAAAACCCCGCGTCGATCA
GTTCTTGCCTGTATGCCTTCCGGTCAAACGTCCGATTCATTCACCCTCCTTGCGGGATTGCCCCGACTCA
CGCCGGGGCAATGTGCCCTTATTCCTGATTTGACCCGCCTGGTGCCTTGGTGTCCAGATAATCCACCTTA
TCGGCAATGAAGTCGGTCCCGTAGACCGTCTGGCCGTCCTTCTCGTACTTGGTATTCCGAATCTTGCCCT
GCACGAATACCAGCGACCCCTTGCCCAAATACTTGCCGTGGGCCTCGGCCTGAGAGCCAAAACACTTGAT
GCGGAAGAAGTCGGTGCGCTCCTGCTTGTCGCCGGCATCGTTGCGCCACATCTAGGATCTGCCAGGAACC
GTAAAAAGGCCGCGTTGCTGGCGTTTTTCCATAGGCTCCGCCCCCCTGACGAGCATCACAAAAATCGACG
CTCAAGTCAGAGGTGGCGAAACCCGACAGGACTATAAAGATACCAGGCGTTTCCCCCTGGAAGCTCCCTC
GTGCGCTCTCCTGTTCCGACCCTGCCGCTTACCGGATACCTGTCCGCCTTTCTCCCTTCGGGAAGCGTGG
CGCTTTCTCATAGCTCACGCTGTAGGTATCTCAGTTCGGTGTAGGTCGTTCGCTCCAAGCTGGGCTGTGT
GCACGAACCCCCCGTTCAGCCCGACCGCTGCGCCTTATCCGGTAACTATCGTCTTGAGTCCAACCCGGTA
AGACACGACTTATCGCCACTGGCAGCAGCCACTGGTAACAGGATTAGCAGAGCGAGGTATGTAGGCGGTG
CTACAGAGTTCTTGAAGTGGTGGCCTAACTACGGCTACACTAGAAGAACAGTATTTGGTATCTGCGCTCT
GCTGAAGCCAGTTACCTTCGGAAAAAGAGTTGGTAGCTCTTGATCCGGCAAACAAACCACCGCTGGTAGC
GGTGGTTTTTTTGTTTGCAAGCAGCAGATTACGCGCAGAAAAAAAGGATCTCAAGAAGATCCTTTGATCT
TTTCTACGGGGTCTGACGCTCAGTGGAACGAAAACTCACGTTAAGGGATTTTGGTCATGAGATTATCAAA
AAGGATCTTCACCTAGATCCTTTTAAATTAAAAATGAAGTTTTAAATCAATCTAAAGTATATATGAGTAA
ACTTGGTCTGACAGTTACCAATGCTTAATCAGTGAGGCACCTATCTCAGCGATCTGTCTATTTCGTTCAT
CCATAGTTGCCTGACTCCCCGTCGTGTAGATAACTACGATACGGGAGGGCTTACCATCTGGCCCCAGTGC
TGCAATGATACCGCGAGAACCACGCTCACCGGCTCCAGATTTATCAGCAATAAACCAGCCAGCCGGAAGG
GCCGAGCGCAGAAGTGGTCCTGCAACTTTATCCGCCTCCATCCAGTCTATTAATTGTTGCCGGGAAGCTA
GAGTAAGTAGTTCGCCAGTTAATAGTTTGCGCAACGTTGTTGCCATTGCTACAGGCATCGTGGTGTCACG
CTCGTCGTTTGGTATGGCTTCATTCAGCTCCGGTTCCCAACGATCAAGGCGAGTTACATGATCCCCCATG
TTGTGCAAAAAAGCGGTTAGCTCCTTCGGTCCTCCGATCGTTGTCAGAAGTAAGTTGGCCGCAGTGTTAT
CACTCATGGTTATGGCAGCACTGCATAATTCTCTTACTGTCATGCCATCCGTAAGATGCTTTTCTGTGAC
TGGTGAGTACTCAACCAAGTCATTCTGAGAATAGTGTATGCGGCGACCGAGTTGCTCTTGCCCGGCGTCA
ATACGGGATAATACCGCGCCACATAGCAGAACTTTAAAAGTGCTCATCATTGGAAAACGTTCTTCGGGGC
GAAAACTCTCAAGGATCTTACCGCTGTTGAGATCCAGTTCGATGTAACCCACTCGTGCACCCAACTGATC
TTCAGCATCTTTTACTTTCACCAGCGTTTCTGGGTGAGCAAAAACAGGAAGGCAAAATGCCGCAAAAAAG
GGAATAAGGGCGACACGGAAATGTTGAATACTCATACTCTTCCTTTTTCAATATTATTGAAGCATTTATC
AAGGTTATTGTCTCATGAGCGGATACATATTTGAATGTATTTAGAAAAATAAACAAATAGGGGTTCCGCG
CACGAATTGGCCAGCGCTGCCATTTTTGGGGTGAGGCCGTTCGCGGCCGAGGGGCGCAGCCCCTGGGGGG
ATGGGAGGCCCGCGTTAGCGGGCCGGGAGGGTTCGAGAAGGGGGGGCACCCCCCTTCGGCGTGCGCGGTC
ACGCGCACAGGGCGCAGCCCTGGTTAAAAACAAGGTTTATAAATATTGGTTTAAAAGCAGGTTAAAAGAC
AGGTTAGCGGTGGCCGAAAAACGGGCGGAAACCCTTGCAAATGCTGGATTTTCTGCCTGTGGACAGCCCC
TCAAATGTCAATAGGTGCGCCCCTCATCTGTCAGCACTCTGCCCCTCAAGTGTCAAGGATCGCGCCCCTC
ATCTGTCAGTAGTCGCGCCCCTCAAGTGTCAATACCGCAGGGCACTTATCCCCAGGCTTGTCCACATCAT
CTGTGGGAAACTCGCGTAAAATCAGGCGTTTTCGCCGATTTGCGAGGCTGGCCAGCTCCACGTCGCCGGC
CGAAATCGAGCCTGCCCCTCATCTGTCAACGCCGCGCCGGGTGAGTCGGCCCCTCAAGTGTCAACGTCCG
CCCCTCATCTGTCAGTGAGGGCCAAGTTTTCCGCGAGGTATCCACAACGCCGGCGGCCGCGGTGTCTCGC
ACACGGCTTCGACGGCGTTTCTGGCGCGTTTGCAGGGCCATAGACGGCCGCCAGCCCAGCGGCGAGGGCA
ACCAGCCCGGTGAGCGTCGCAAAGGAGATCCTGATCTGACTGATGGGCTGCCTGTATCGAGTGGTGATTT
TGTGCCGAGCTGCCGGTCGGGGAGCTGTTGGCTGGCTGGTGGCAGGATATATTGTGGTGTAAACAAATTG
ACGCTTAGACAACTTAATAACACATTGCGGACGTTTTTAATGTACTGGGGTGGATGCAGTGGGCCCCACT
CTGTGAAGACAATGCCGAATTCGGATCCGGAGTGGAAGATTCAGAAAATCTCCATCAACAAATAATCCAA
GTAAGGATTAATGGATTGATCAACATCCTTACCGCTATGGGTGCACACCAGCATGTGTTGATCACCAGCT
ATTGTGGGACACCAATTTCGTCCACAGACATCAACATCTTATCGTCCTTTGAAGATAAGATAATAATGTT
GAAGATAAGAGTGGGAGCCACCACTAAAACATTGCTTTGTCAAAAGCTAAAAAAGATGATGCCCGACAGC
CACTTGTGTGAAGCATGTGAAGCCGGTCCCTCCACTAAGAAAATTAGTGAAGCATCTTCCAGTGGTCCCT
CCACTCACAGCTCAATCAGTGAGCAACAGGACGAAGGAAATGACGTAAGCCATGACGTCTAATCCCACAA
GAATTTCCTTATATAAGGAACACAAATCAGAAGGTACTGTATTTTTACAACAATTACCAACAACAACAAA
CAACAAACAACATTACAATTACTATTTACAATTACAATGGAGGACGCCAAAAACATAAAGAAAGGCCCGG
CGCCATTCTATCCGCTGGAAGATGGAACCGCTGGAGAGCAACTGCATAAGGCTATGAAGAGATACGCCCT
GGTTCCTGGAACAATTGCTTTTACAGATGCACATATCGAGGTGGACATCACTTACGCTGAGTACTTCGAA
ATGTCCGTTCGGTTGGCAGAAGCTATGAAACGATATGGGCTGAATACAAATCACAGAATCGTCGTATGCA
GTGAAAACTCTCTTCAATTCTTTATGCCGGTGTTGGGCGCGTTATTTATCGGAGTTGCAGTTGCGCCCGC
GAACGACATTTATAATGAACGTGAATTGCTCAACAGTATGGGCATTTCGCAGCCTACCGTGGTGTTCGTT
TCCAAAAAGGGGTTGCAAAAAATTTTGAACGTGCAAAAAAAGCTCCCAATCATCCAAAAAATTATTATCA
TGGATTCTAAAACGGATTACCAGGGATTTCAGTCGATGTACACGTTCGTCACATCTCATCTACCTCCCGG
TTTTAATGAATACGATTTTGTGCCAGAGTCCTTCGATAGGGACAAGACAATTGCACTGATCATGAACTCC
TCTGGATCTACTGGTCTGCCTAAAGGTGTCGCTCTGCCTCATAGAACTGCCTGCGTGAGATTCTCGCATG
CCAGAGATCCTATTTTTGGCAATCAAATCATTCCGGATACTGCGATTTTAAGTGTTGTTCCATTCCATCA
CGGTTTTGGAATGTTTACTACACTCGGATATTTGATATGTGGATTTCGAGTCGTCTTAATGTATAGATTT
GAAGAAGAACTGTTTCTGAGGAGCCTTCAGGATTACAAGATTCAAAGTGCGCTGCTGGTGCCAACCCTAT
TCTCCTTCTTCGCCAAAAGCACTCTGATTGACAAATACGATTTATCTAATTTACACGAAATTGCTTCTGG
TGGCGCTCCCCTCTCTAAGGAAGTCGGGGAAGCGGTTGCCAAGAGGTTCCATCTGCCAGGTATCAGGCAA
GGATATGGGCTCACTGAGACTACATCAGCTATTCTGATTACACCCGAGGGGGATGATAAACCGGGCGCGG
TCGGTAAAGTTGTTCCATTTTTTGAAGCGAAGGTTGTGGATCTGGATACCGGGAAAACGCTGGGCGTTAA
TCAAAGAGGCGAACTGTGTGTGAGAGGTCCTATGATTATGTCCGGTTATGTAAACAATCCGGAAGCGACC
AACGCCTTGATTGACAAGGATGGATGGCTACATTCTGGAGACATAGCTTACTGGGACGAGGACGAACACT
TCTTCATCGTTGACCGCCTGAAGTCTCTGATTAAGTACAAAGGCTATCAGGTGGCTCCCGCTGAATTGGA
ATCCATCTTGCTCCAACACCCCAACATCTTCGACGCAGGTGTCGCAGGTCTGCCCGACGATGACGCCGGT
GAACTTCCCGCCGCCGTTGTTGTTTTGGAGCACGGAAAGACGATGACGGAAAAAGAGATCGTGGATTACG
TCGCCAGTCAAGTAACAACCGCGAAAAAGTTGCGCGGAGGAGTTGTGTTTGTGGACGAAGTACCGAAAGG
TCTTACCGGAAAACTCGACGCAAGAAAAATCAGAGAGATCCTCATAAAGGCCAAGAAGGGCGGAAAGATC
GCCGTGGGTTCGGATTATAAGGACCATGACGGAGACTATAAGGACCATGACCTCGACGCTGCAGCAGCGG
ATTATAAGGACGATGACGATAAGTGAGCTTGTCCTGCTTTAATGAGATATGCGAGAAGCCTATGATCGCA
TGATATTTGCTTTCAATTCTGTTGTGCACGTTGTAAAAAACCTGAGCATGTGTAGCTCAGATCCTTACCG
CCGGTTTCGGTTCATTCTAATGAATATATCACCCGTTACTATCGTATTTTTATGAATAATATTCTCCGTT
CAATTTACTGATTGTACCCTACTACTTATATGTACAATATTAAAATGAAAACAATATATTGTGCTGAATA
GGTTTATAGCGACATCTATGATAGAGCGCCACAATAACAAACAATTGCGTTTTATTATTACAAATCCAAT
TTTAAAAAAAGCGGCAGAACCGGTCAAACCTAAAAGACTGATTACATAAATCTTATTCAAATTTCAAAAG
TGCCCCAGGGGCTAGTATCTACGACACACCGAGCGGCGAACTAATAACGCTCACTGAAGGGAACTCCGGT
TCCCCGCCGGCGCGCATGGGTGAGATTCCTTGAAGTTGAGTATTGGCCGTCCGCTCTACCGAAAGTTACG
GGCACCATTCAACCCGGTCCAGCACGGCGGCCGGGTAACCGACTTGCTGCCCCGAGAATTATGCAGCATT
TTTTTGGTGTATGTGGGCCCCAAATGAAGTGCAGGTCAAACCTTGACAGTGACGACAAATCGTTGGGCGG
GTCCAGGGCGAATTTTGCGACAACATGTCGAGGCTCAGCAGGACCGCT
Features (pLannotate 1.2.2; 11 found; start..end, strand, type, name):
     42..66      +  misc_feature   RB T-DNA repeat: right border repeat from nopaline C58 T-DNA
    178..198     -  CDS            TetR (fragment): tetracycline resistance regulatory protein; tetR
    225..1370    -  CDS            trfA: TRFA_ECOLX - Experimental evidence at protein level: Swiss-Prot protein existence level 1. Also involved in plasmid copy number control, promoting intermolecular coupling of protein bound iterons at oriV, which inhibits replication initiation. From Escherichia coli.
   1706..2294    -  rep_origin     ori: high-copy-number ColE1/pMB1/pBR322/pUC origin of replication
   2465..3325    -  CDS            AmpR: β-lactamase; bla; confers resistance to ampicillin, carbenicillin, and related antibiotics
   3326..3430    -  promoter       AmpR promoter: bla
   3517..4148    -  rep_origin     oriV: incP origin of replication
   4240..4264    +  misc_feature   LB T-DNA repeat: left border repeat from nopaline C58 T-DNA
   4810..4865    +  misc_feature   TMV Ω: translational enhancer from the tobacco mosaic virus 5'-leader sequence (Gallie et al., 1988)
   4867..6516    +  CDS            luciferase: firefly luciferase; luc+; enhanced luc+ version of the luciferase gene
   6614..7321    +  terminator     OCS terminator: octopine synthase terminator
