[The description below was written by a language model from this plasmid's Addgene catalogue record and pLannotate feature annotations shown in this document.]
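Description:
pEPYC1CB0333 is a MoClo (Golden Gate modular cloning) Level 1 construct built in the pICH47732 acceptor backbone, a binary-type vector for plant synthetic biology. The 7.3 kb plasmid carries two replication systems: a high-copy ColE1/pUC-type origin for propagation in E. coli, and the broad-host-range incP oriV together with the trfA replication initiator gene, an arrangement that normally allows maintenance in Agrobacterium. Selection is through β-lactamase (AmpR) driven by its native bla promoter, conferring ampicillin or carbenicillin resistance. A short tetR fragment is annotated as a backbone remnant. Nopaline-type left and right T-DNA border repeats flank the payload, so the cassette lies within a transferable T-DNA region.

The insert is a single synthetic transcription unit assembled by BsaI-mediated cloning, with the BsaI sites destroyed in the process. According to the catalogue entry it consists of MMV(ΔWRKY+), a modified MMV promoter variant, followed by the tobacco mosaic virus Ω 5′ leader as a translational enhancer, the firefly luciferase (luc+) coding sequence with a Flag tag, and the octopine synthase terminator. The feature table confirms the Ω leader, luciferase and OCS terminator, but does not annotate the promoter or the Flag tag. These presumably occupy the unannotated stretches upstream of the leader and between the luciferase CDS and terminator. The name suggests altered WRKY transcription factor binding sites, though the record does not detail the modification. The construct serves as a luciferase reporter for measuring the activity of this promoter variant in plant cells, in work on the rational design of minimal synthetic plant promoters, and as a Level 1 module it can be combined with other transcription units in higher-level assemblies.
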