Addgene plasmid #154678: pEPYC1CB0333
Purpose: MoClo Level 1 luciferase reporter
Depositing lab: Nicola Patron. Depositing organization: Earlham Institute. Publication: Rational design of minimal synthetic promoters for plants. Cai YM, Kallam K, Tidd H, Gendarini G, Salzman A, Patron NJ. Nucleic Acids Res. 2020 Aug 28. pii: 5897334. doi: 10.1093/nar/gkaa682. PubMed 32856047.
Backbone
  Vector backbone: pICH47732
  Vector type: Synthetic Biology
Growth in bacteria
  Bacterial resistance: Ampicillin, 100 μg/mL
  Growth temperature: 37°C
  Growth strain: NEB Stable
  Copy number: High Copy
Gene/Insert
  Gene/Insert name: MMV(ΔWRKY+) Firefly luciferase expression cassette [MMV(ΔWRKY+)::TMV::LucF::Flag::ocsT]
  Species: Synthetic
  Cloning method: Restriction Enzyme; 5′ cloning site BsaI (destroyed during cloning); 3′ cloning site BsaI (destroyed during cloning)
Terms and licenses: Academic/Nonprofit Terms; Industry Terms: Not Available to Industry
Depositor comments: Please visit https://www.biorxiv.org/content/10.1101/2020.05.14.095406v1 for bioRxiv preprint.
How to cite: pEPYC1CB0333 was a gift from Nicola Patron (Addgene plasmid # 154678 ; http://n2t.net/addgene:154678 ; RRID:Addgene_154678)
